>Addgene plasmid #128383 | pGEX-UbcH7(C86K)-10aa-linker-delta 1-29 and 117-160 Bactrocera parkin(C463A) | addgene full sequence | sequence record 254044 | Addgene NGS Result
GCCTGGTATCTTTATAGTCCTGTCGGGTTTCGCCACCTCTGACTTGAGCGTCGATTTTTGTGATGCTCGT
CAGGGGGGCGGAGCCTATGGAAAAACGCCAGCAACGCGGCCTTTTTACGGTTCCTGGCCTTTTGCTGGCC
TTTTGCTCACATGTTCTTTCCTGCGTTATCCCCTGATTCTGTGGATAACCGTATTACCGCCTTTGAGTGA
GCTGATACCGCTCGCCGCAGCCGAACGACCGAGCGCAGCGAGTCAGTGAGCGAGGAAGCGGAAGAGCGCC
TGATGCGGTATTTTCTCCTTACGCATCTGTGCGGTATTTCACACCGCATAAATTCCGACACCATCGAATG
GCGCAAAACCTTTCGCGGTATGGCATGATAGCGCCCGGAAGAGAGTCAATTCAGGGTGGTGAATGTGAAA
CCAGTAACGTTATACGATGTCGCAGAGTATGCCGGTGTCTCTTATCAGACCGTTTCCCGCGTGGTGAACC
AGGCCAGCCACGTTTCTGCGAAAACGCGGGAAAAAGTGGAAGCGGCGATGGCGGAGCTGAATTACATTCC
CAACCGCGTGGCACAACAACTGGCGGGCAAACAGTCGTTGCTGATTGGCGTTGCCACCTCCAGTCTGGCC
CTGCACGCGCCGTCGCAAATTGTCGCGGCGATTAAATCTCGCGCCGATCAACTGGGTGCCAGCGTGGTGG
TGTCGATGGTAGAACGAAGCGGCGTCGAAGCCTGTAAAGCGGCGGTGCACAATCTTCTCGCGCAACGCGT
CAGTGGGCTGATCATTAACTATCCGCTGGATGACCAGGATGCCATTGCTGTGGAAGCTGCCTGCACTAAT
GTTCCGGCGTTATTTCTTGATGTCTCTGACCAGACACCCATCAACAGTATTATTTTCTCCCATGAAGACG
GTACGCGACTGGGCGTGGAGCATCTGGTCGCATTGGGTCACCAGCAAATCGCGCTGTTAGCGGGCCCATT
AAGTTCTGTCTCGGCGCGTCTGCGTCTGGCTGGCTGGCATAAATATCTCACTCGCAATCAAATTCAGCCG
ATAGCGGAACGGGAAGGCGACTGGAGTGCCATGTCCGGTTTTCAACAAACCATGCAAATGCTGAATGAGG
GCATCGTTCCCACTGCGATGCTGGTTGCCAACGATCAGATGGCGCTGGGCGCAATGCGCGCCATTACCGA
GTCCGGGCTGCGCGTTGGTGCGGATATCTCGGTAGTGGGATACGACGATACCGAAGACAGCTCATGTTAT
ATCCCGCCGTTAACCACCATCAAACAGGATTTTCGCCTGCTGGGGCAAACCAGCGTGGACCGCTTGCTGC
AACTCTCTCAGGGCCAGGCGGTGAAGGGCAATCAGCTGTTGCCCGTCTCACTGGTGAAAAGAAAAACCAC
GCTAGCGCCCAATACGCAAACCGCCTCTCCCCGCGCGTTGGCCGATTCATTAATGCAGCTGGCACGACAG
GTTTCCCGACTGGAAAGCGGGCAGTGAGCGCAACGCAATTAATGTAAGTTAGCTCACTCATTAGGCACCC
CAGGCTTTACACTTTATGCTTCCGGCTCGTATGTTGTGTGGAATTGTGAGCGGATAACAATTTCACACAG
GAAACAGCTATGACCATGATTACGGATTCACTGGCCGTCGTTTTACAACGTCGTGACTGGGAAAACCCTG
GCGTTACCCAACTTAATCGCCTTGCAGCACATCCCCCTTTCGCCAGCTGGCGTAATAGCGAAGAGGCCCG
CACCGATCGCCCTTCCCAACAGTTGCGCAGCCTGAATGGCGAATGGCGCTTTGCCTGGTTTCCGGCACCA
GAAGCGGTGCCGGAAAGCTGGCTGGAGTGCGATCTTCCTGAGGCCGATACTGTCGTCGTCCCCTCAAACT
GGCAGATGCACGGTTACGATGCGCCCATCTACACCAACGTGACCTATCCCATTACGGTCAATCCGCCGTT
TGTTCCCACGGAGAATCCGACGGGTTGTTACTCGCTCACATTTAATGTTGATGAAAGCTGGCTACAGGAA
GGCCAGACGCGAATTATTTTTGATGGCGTTGGAATTAGCTTATCGACTGCACGGTGCACCAATGCTTCTG
GCGTCAGGCAGCCATCGGAAGCTGTGGTATGGCTGTGCAGGTCGTAAATCACTGCATAATTCGTGTCGCT
CAAGGCGCACTCCCGTTCTGGATAATGTTTTTTGCGCCGACATCATAACGGTTCTGGCAAATATTCTGAA
ATGAGCTGTTGACAATTAATCATCGGCTCGTATAATGTGTGGAATTGTGAGCGGATAACAATTTCACACA
GGAAACAGTATTCATGTCCCCTATACTAGGTTATTGGAAAATTAAGGGCCTTGTGCAACCCACTCGACTT
CTTTTGGAATATCTTGAAGAAAAATATGAAGAGCATTTGTATGAGCGCGATGAAGGTGATAAATGGCGAA
ACAAAAAGTTTGAATTGGGTTTGGAGTTTCCCAATCTTCCTTATTATATTGATGGTGATGTTAAATTAAC
ACAGTCTATGGCCATCATACGTTATATAGCTGACAAGCACAACATGTTGGGTGGTTGTCCAAAAGAGCGT
GCAGAGATTTCAATGCTTGAAGGAGCGGTTTTGGATATTAGATACGGTGTTTCGAGAATTGCATATAGTA
AAGACTTTGAAACTCTCAAAGTTGATTTTCTTAGCAAGCTACCTGAAATGCTGAAAATGTTCGAAGATCG
TTTATGTCATAAAACATATTTAAATGGTGATCATGTAACCCATCCTGACTTCATGTTGTATGACGCTCTT
GATGTTGTTTTATACATGGACCCAATGTGCCTGGATGCGTTCCCAAAATTAGTTTGTTTTAAAAAACGTA
TTGAAGCTATCCCACAAATTGATAAGTACTTGAAATCCAGCAAGTATATAGCATGGCCTTTGCAGGGCTG
GCAAGCCACGTTTGGTGGTGGCGACCATCCTCCAAAATCGGATCTGGAAGTTCTGTTCCAGGGGCCCCTG
GGATCCATGGCGGCCAGCAGGAGGCTGATGAAGGAGCTTGAAGAAATCCGCAAATGTGGGATGAAAAACT
TCCGTAACATCCAGGTTGATGAAGCTAATTTATTGACTTGGCAAGGGCTTATTGTTCCTGACAACCCTCC
ATATGATAAGGGAGCCTTCAGAATCGAAATCAACTTTCCAGCAGAGTACCCATTCAAACCACCGAAGATC
ACATTTAAAACAAAGATCTATCACCCAAACATCGACGAAAAGGGGCAGGTCAAACTGCCAGTAATTAGTG
CCGAAAACTGGAAGCCAGCAACCAAAACCGACCAAGTAATCCAGTCCCTCATAGCACTGGTGAATGACCC
CCAGCCTGAGCACCCGCTTCGGGCTGACCTAGCTGAAGAATACTCTAAGGACCGTAAAAAATTCTGTAAG
AATGCTGAAGAGTTTACAAAGAAATATGGGGAAAAGCGACCTGTGGACGGCGGTGAAAACCTGTACTTGG
GGGGATCCCTGAGCATCTACATCAAGACGAACACGGGTCGTACGCTGAGCGTAAACCTGGAGCCACAATG
GGACATCAAGAACGTGAAGGAGATCGTGGCACCTCAGCTGGGTCTGCAACCTGAGGAGGTAAAGATCATC
TTCGCCGGCAAGGAGCTGAGCGACGCAACTACTATCCAGGAGTGTGACCTGGGTCAGCAAAGCATCCTGC
ATGCAATCCGTTCTCGTCCTCAACCACAGCGTCAGCGTTCTGAGGAACGTATCAACATCACCGAGGAGGA
CCGTCAGCGTACTAAAGCACACTTCTTCGTCCACTGCGCACAGTGCAACAAACTGTGCAAAGGCAAACTG
CGCGTGCGTTGCTCTCTGTGTAAAGGCGGTGCTTTCACCGTACACCGTGACCCGGAATGTTGGGATGACG
TTCTGAAACCGCGTCGTATCACTGGTCATTGCGAATCCCAGGAAATCGCCTGCTTCGACAACGAAACCGG
TGACCCGCCGTTTACTGAATTCTACTTCAAATGCGGCGAACATGTGTCCGGCGGTGAAAAAGACTTCGCG
GCGCCGCTGAACCTGATTAAAATTAACATTAAAGATGTCCCGTGCCTGGCTTGCACGGAAGTGAGCGAAA
CCGTGCTGGTGTTCCCGTGCGAAAGCAAACACGTCACCTGCCTGGAATGCTTCGAACAGTACTGCCGCTC
CCGCCTGTCCGAACGTCAGTTCATGCCGCATCCGGATATTGGTTACACCCTGCCGTGTCCGGCTGGTTGT
GAAAACTCCTTCATTGAAGAAATTCACCACTTCAAACTGCTGTCCCGCGAAGAATACGCGCGCTACCAGC
GTTTTGCGACCGAAGAATACGTTCTGCAGGCGGGCGGTGTTCTGTGCCCGCAGCCGGGTTGTGGTATGGG
TCTGCTGGTTGAACCGGAATGTAAAAAAGTTACCTGCCAGAACGGTTGCGGTTATGTTTTTTGCCGCAAC
TGCCTGCAGGGCTATCACCTGGGTGATTGCCTGCCGGAAGGCACTTCTACCAATGCTTCCGGCTCTTGCG
AATATTCTGTTGATCCGAATCGCGCGGCTGAAGCTCGTTGGGATGAAGCGTCTAAAGTTACCATTAAAGT
TATGACCAAACCGTGCCCGAAATGCCGCACCCCGACCGAACGTGATGGCGGCGCTATGCACATGGTTTGT
ACCCGCGCCGGCTGTGGCTTTGAATGGTGTTGGATTTGTCAGACCGAATGGACCCGTGATTGTATGGGCG
CCCACTGGTTTGGCTAACTCGAGCGGCCGCATCGTGACTGACTGACGATCTGCCTCGCGCGTTTCGGTGA
TGACGGTGAAAACCTCTGACACATGCAGCTCCCGGAGACGGTCACAGCTTGTCTGTAAGCGGATGCCGGG
AGCAGACAAGCCCGTCAGGGCGCGTCAGCGGGTGTTGGCGGGTGTCGGGGCGCAGCCATGACCCAGTCAC
GTAGCGATAGCGGAGTGTATAATTCTTGAAGACGAAAGGGCCTCGTGATACGCCTATTTTTATAGGTTAA
TGTCATGATAATAATGGTTTCTTAGACGTCAGGTGGCACTTTTCGGGGAAATGTGCGCGGAACCCCTATT
TGTTTATTTTTCTAAATACATTCAAATATGTATCCGCTCATGAGACAATAACCCTGATAAATGCTTCAAT
AATATTGAAAAAGGAAGAGTATGAGTATTCAACATTTCCGTGTCGCCCTTATTCCCTTTTTTGCGGCATT
TTGCCTTCCTGTTTTTGCTCACCCAGAAACGCTGGTGAAAGTAAAAGATGCTGAAGATCAGTTGGGTGCA
CGAGTGGGTTACATCGAACTGGATCTCAACAGCGGTAAGATCCTTGAGAGTTTTCGCCCCGAAGAACGTT
TTCCAATGATGAGCACTTTTAAAGTTCTGCTATGTGGCGCGGTATTATCCCGTGTTGACGCCGGGCAAGA
GCAACTCGGTCGCCGCATACACTATTCTCAGAATGACTTGGTTGAGTACTCACCAGTCACAGAAAAGCAT
CTTACGGATGGCATGACAGTAAGAGAATTATGCAGTGCTGCCATAACCATGAGTGATAACACTGCGGCCA
ACTTACTTCTGACAACGATCGGAGGACCGAAGGAGCTAACCGCTTTTTTGCACAACATGGGGGATCATGT
AACTCGCCTTGATCGTTGGGAACCGGAGCTGAATGAAGCCATACCAAACGACGAGCGTGACACCACGATG
CCTGCAGCAATGGCAACAACGTTGCGCAAACTATTAACTGGCGAACTACTTACTCTAGCTTCCCGGCAAC
AATTAATAGACTGGATGGAGGCGGATAAAGTTGCAGGACCACTTCTGCGCTCGGCCCTTCCGGCTGGCTG
GTTTATTGCTGATAAATCTGGAGCCGGTGAGCGTGGGTCTCGCGGTATCATTGCAGCACTGGGGCCAGAT
GGTAAGCCCTCCCGTATCGTAGTTATCTACACGACGGGGAGTCAGGCAACTATGGATGAACGAAATAGAC
AGATCGCTGAGATAGGTGCCTCACTGATTAAGCATTGGTAACTGTCAGACCAAGTTTACTCATATATACT
TTAGATTGATTTAAAACTTCATTTTTAATTTAAAAGGATCTAGGTGAAGATCCTTTTTGATAATCTCATG
ACCAAAATCCCTTAACGTGAGTTTTCGTTCCACTGAGCGTCAGACCCCGTAGAAAAGATCAAAGGATCTT
CTTGAGATCCTTTTTTTCTGCGCGTAATCTGCTGCTTGCAAACAAAAAAACCACCGCTACCAGCGGTGGT
TTGTTTGCCGGATCAAGAGCTACCAACTCTTTTTCCGAAGGTAACTGGCTTCAGCAGAGCGCAGATACCA
AATACTGTCCTTCTAGTGTAGCCGTAGTTAGGCCACCACTTCAAGAACTCTGTAGCACCGCCTACATACC
TCGCTCTGCTAATCCTGTTACCAGTGGCTGCTGCCAGTGGCGATAAGTCGTGTCTTACCGGGTTGGACTC
AAGACGATAGTTACCGGATAAGGCGCAGCGGTCGGGCTGAACGGGGGGTTCGTGCACACAGCCCAGCTTG
GAGCGAACGACCTACACCGAACTGAGATACCTACAGCGTGAGCTATGAGAAAGCGCCACGCTTCCCGAAG
GGAGAAAGGCGGACAGGTATCCGGTAAGCGGCAGGGTCGGAACAGGAGAGCGCACGAGGGAGCTTCCAGG
GGGAAAC
Features (pLannotate 1.2.2; 18 found; start..end, strand, type, name):
    279..330     -  misc_feature   bom (fragment): basis of mobility region from pBR322
    337..414     +  promoter       lacI promoter: lacI
    415..1497    +  CDS            lacI: lac repressor; lacI; The lac repressor binds to the lac operator to inhibit transcription in E. coli. This inhibition can be relieved by adding lactose or isopropyl-β-D-thiogalactopyranoside (IPTG).
   1510..1531    +  protein_bind   CAP binding site: CAP binding activates transcription in the presence of cAMP. E. coli catabolite activator protein
   1546..1576    +  promoter       lac promoter: promoter for the E. coli lac operon
   1584..1600    +  protein_bind   lac operator: The lac repressor binds to the lac operator to inhibit transcription in E. coli. This inhibition can be relieved by adding lactose or isopropyl-β-D-thiogalactopyranoside (IPTG). lac repressor encoded by lacI
   1620..1793    +  CDS            lacZα: LacZα fragment of β-galactosidase; lacZ fragment
   2057..2173    -  CDS            yciV (fragment): RNAAM_ECOLI - Also known as trpH From Escherichia coli (strain K12).
   2249..2277    +  promoter       tac promoter: strong E. coli promoter; hybrid between the trp and lac UV5 promoters
   2285..2301    +  protein_bind   lac operator: The lac repressor binds to the lac operator to inhibit transcription in E. coli. This inhibition can be relieved by adding lactose or isopropyl-β-D-thiogalactopyranoside (IPTG). lac repressor encoded by lacI
   2324..2977    +  CDS            GST26_SCHJA: Experimental evidence at protein level: Swiss-Prot protein existence level 1. GST isoenzymes appear to play a central role in the parasite detoxification system. Other functions are also suspected including a role in increasing the solubility of haematin in the parasite gut. From Schistosoma japonicum (Blood fluke).
   3017..3478    +  CDS            UBE2L3: UB2L3_HUMAN - Also known as UBCE7, UBCH7. Experimental evidence at protein level: Swiss-Prot protein existence level 1. Ubiquitin-conjugating enzyme E2 that specifically acts with HECT-type and RBR family E3 ubiquitin-protein ligases. Does not function with most RING-containing E3 ubiquitin-protein ligases because it lacks intrinsic E3-independent reactivity with lysine: in contrast, it has activity with the RBR family E3 enzymes, such as PRKN and ARIH1, that function like RING-HECT hybrids. Accepts ubiquitin from the E1 complex and catalyzes its covalent attachment to other proteins. In vitro
   3485..4774    +  CDS            park (fragment): PRKN_DROME - Also known as parkin From Drosophila melanogaster (Fruit fly).
   4810..4849    +  CDS            rop (fragment): Rop protein, which maintains plasmids at low copy number; rop
   4951..4991    +  misc_feature   bom (fragment): basis of mobility region from pBR322
   5096..5200    +  promoter       AmpR promoter: bla
   5201..6061    +  CDS            AmpR: β-lactamase; bla; confers resistance to ampicillin, carbenicillin, and related antibiotics
   6232..93      +  rep_origin     ori (across the origin): high-copy-number ColE1/pMB1/pBR322/pUC origin of replication
