[The description below was written by a language model from this plasmid's Addgene catalogue record and pLannotate feature annotations shown in this document.]
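Description:
pGEX-UbcH7(C86K)-10aa-linker-delta 1-29 and 117-160 Bactrocera parkin(C463A) is a 6.7 kb bacterial expression plasmid built on the pGEX-6P1 backbone. It replicates in E. coli from a high-copy ColE1/pMB1-type origin and is selected with ampicillin through the β-lactamase (AmpR) gene. The backbone also carries lacI with its own promoter, supplying lac repressor, along with remnants of pBR322 sequence (bom and rop fragments) and a lac promoter/lacZα segment that are not part of the expression unit.

The payload is a single fusion open reading frame. The catalogue lists the promoter as lac, while the feature table places a tac promoter (a trp/lac UV5 hybrid) and a lac operator directly upstream of the coding sequence. This arrangement makes expression repressible by LacI and inducible with IPTG. The reading frame begins with Schistosoma japonicum glutathione S-transferase, which serves as an N-terminal affinity tag. This is followed by human UbcH7 (UBE2L3), an E2 ubiquitin-conjugating enzyme that works with RBR-type E3 ligases such as parkin, here carrying a C86K substitution. A ten-residue linker joins it to parkin from Bactrocera dorsalis, which carries a C463A mutation and lacks residues 1–29 and 117–160. The annotation tool labelled this segment by homology to Drosophila parkin, but the record identifies it as the Bactrocera protein. The 1,767 bp insert was assembled by Gibson cloning.

The construct is intended for recombinant production of a tethered E2–E3 fusion protein in E. coli. It was deposited with a study of how phosphorylation activates parkin. The record does not explain the rationale for the individual mutations and deletions.
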