Addgene plasmid #128383: pGEX-UbcH7(C86K)-10aa-linker-delta 1-29 and 117-160 Bactrocera parkin(C463A)
Purpose: expresses protein UbcH7 (C86K) fused to Bactrocera parkin (C463A) with residues 1-29 and 117-160 deleted
Depositing lab: Kalle Gehring. Depositing organization: McGill University. Publication: Mechanism of parkin activation by phosphorylation. Sauve V, Sung G, Soya N, Kozlov G, Blaimschein N, Miotto LS, Trempe JF, Lukacs GL, Gehring K. Nat Struct Mol Biol. 2018 Jul;25(7):623-630. doi: 10.1038/s41594-018-0088-7. Epub 2018 Jul 2. PubMed 29967542.
Backbone
  Vector backbone: pGEX-6P1
  Backbone manufacturer: GE Healthcare
  Backbone size w/o insert (bp): 4960
  Total vector size (bp): 6727
  Vector type: Bacterial Expression
Growth in bacteria
  Bacterial resistance: Ampicillin, 100 μg/mL
  Growth temperature: 37°C
  Growth strain: DH5alpha
  Growth instructions: lower temperature to 16C for protein expression in BL21
  Copy number: High Copy
Gene/Insert
  Gene/Insert name: UbcH7
  Species: H. sapiens (human)
  Insert size (bp): 1767
  Mutation: mutation C86K in UbcH7 gene
  Entrez Gene: UBE2L3 (a.k.a. E2-F1, L-UBC, UBCH7, UbcM4)
  Promoter: lac promotor
  Tag / fusion protein: GST (N terminal on backbone); Bactrocera dorsalis parkin with mutation C463A and deleted residues 1 to 29 and 117 to 160 (C terminal on insert)
  Cloning method: Gibson Cloning
  Sequencing primers: 5′ TCGGATCTGGAAGTTCTGTTCCAGGGGCCCCTGGgatccATGGCGGCCAGCAGGAGGCTG; 3′ gccaccgccggatccctggaagtacaggttttcaccgccGTCCACAGGTCGCTTTTCCCC
Terms and licenses: Academic/Nonprofit Terms; Industry Terms: Not Available to Industry
How to cite: pGEX-UbcH7(C86K)-10aa-linker-delta 1-29 and 117-160 Bactrocera parkin(C463A) was a gift from Kalle Gehring (Addgene plasmid # 128383 ; http://n2t.net/addgene:128383 ; RRID:Addgene_128383)
